Addgene plasmid #116222: pHAGE-CDKN2A-L78Hfs*41
Purpose: Lentiviral expression of CDKN2A L78Hfs*41
Depositing lab: Gordon Mills & Kenneth Scott. Depositing organization: Baylor College of Medicine. Publication: Systematic Functional Annotation of Somatic Mutations in Cancer. Ng PK, Li J, Jeong KJ, Shao S, Chen H, Tsang YH, Sengupta S, Wang Z, Bhavana VH, Tran R, Soewito S, Minussi DC, Moreno D, Kong K, Dogruluk T, Lu H, Gao J, Tokheim C, Zhou DC, Johnson AM, Zeng J, Ip CKM, Ju Z, Wester M, Yu S, Li Y, Vellano CP, Schultz N, Karchin R, Ding L, Lu Y, Cheung LWT, Chen K, Shaw KR, Meric-Bernstam F, Scott KL, Yi S, Sahni N, Liang H, Mills GB. Cancer Cell. 2018 Mar 12;33(3):450-462.e10. doi: 10.1016/j.ccell.2018.01.021. PubMed 29533785.
Backbone
  Vector backbone: pHAGE
  Vector type: Lentiviral
Growth in bacteria
  Bacterial resistance: Ampicillin, 100 μg/mL
  Growth temperature: 37°C
  Growth strain: Stbl3
  Copy number: High Copy
Gene/Insert
  Gene/Insert name: CDKN2A
  Species: H. sapiens (human)
  Mutation: L78Hfs*41
  Entrez Gene: CDKN2A (a.k.a. ARF, CAI2, CDK4I, CDKN2, CMM2, INK4, INK4A, MLM, MTS-1, MTS1, P14, P14ARF, P16, P16-INK4A, P16INK4, P16INK4A, P19, P19ARF, TP16)
  Cloning method: Gateway Cloning
Terms and licenses: Academic/Nonprofit Terms; Industry Terms: Not Available to Industry
How to cite: pHAGE-CDKN2A-L78Hfs*41 was a gift from Gordon Mills & Kenneth Scott (Addgene plasmid # 116222 ; http://n2t.net/addgene:116222 ; RRID:Addgene_116222)
