[The description below was written by a language model from this plasmid's Addgene catalogue record and pLannotate feature annotations shown in this document.]
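Description:
pHAGE-CDKN2A-L78Hfs*41 is an HIV-1-based lentiviral expression plasmid built on the pHAGE backbone and carrying a frameshift mutant of human CDKN2A, the gene encoding the p16INK4A inhibitor of CDK4 and CDK6. In bacteria it is maintained through a high-copy ColE1/pUC-type origin and selected with ampicillin via the β-lactamase gene. The viral portion runs from a truncated 5' LTR through the Ψ packaging signal (extending into a gag fragment), the Rev response element and the cPPT/CTS, and ends in a ΔU3 self-inactivating 3' LTR. These elements allow the transcript to be packaged and integrated when packaging functions are supplied in trans, while disabling LTR-driven transcription after integration.

Between the LTRs, the EF-1α promoter drives constitutive expression of the insert, which was introduced by Gateway cloning and is flanked by attB1 and attB2 sites. The annotation splits CDKN2A into two slightly overlapping fragments, consistent with the recorded L78Hfs*41 change, in which the reading frame shifts at codon 78 and terminates prematurely, so a truncated protein with an altered C-terminus is expected. A V5 tag lies downstream of attB2, but the record does not state that it is fused to the insert, and the premature stop makes this unlikely. An EMCV IRES followed by the puromycin N-acetyltransferase gene links puromycin selection of transduced cells to the same transcript, and a WPRE enhances expression. Short T3/T7 promoter, lac and SV40 fragments are backbone remnants.

The stated purpose is lentiviral expression of this CDKN2A variant. The associated study concerns systematic functional annotation of somatic cancer mutations.
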