Features (pLannotate 1.2.2; 31 found; start..end, strand, type, name):
    377..634     +  LTR            5' LTR (truncated): truncated 5' long terminal repeat (LTR) from HIV-1
    681..806     +  misc_feature   HIV-1 Ψ: packaging signal of human immunodeficiency virus type 1
    790..1128    +  CDS            HIV-1 gag (fragment): gag protein from human immunodeficiency virus 1; gag
   1303..1536    +  misc_feature   RRE: The Rev response element (RRE) of HIV-1 allows for Rev-dependent mRNA export from the nucleus to the cytoplasm.
   1913..2013    +  CDS            Rev (fragment): human immunodeficiency virus 1 (HIV-1) Rev protein; rev; enhances nuclear export of unspliced and incompletely spliced viral mRNAs
   2058..2175    +  misc_feature   cPPT/CTS: central polypurine tract and central termination sequence of HIV-1
   2223..3401    +  promoter       EF-1α promoter: strong constitutive promoter for human elongation factor EF-1α
   3422..3439    +  protein_bind   attB1 (fragment): mutant version of attB; core recombination site for the Gateway® BP reaction BP Clonase™
   3445..3675    +  CDS            CDKN2A (fragment): CDN2A_HUMAN - Also known as CDKN2, MTS1. Experimental evidence at protein level: Swiss-Prot protein existence level 1. Acts as a negative regulator of the proliferation of normal cells by interacting strongly with CDK4 and CDK6. This inhibits their ability to interact with cyclins D and to phosphorylate the retinoblastoma protein. From Homo sapiens (Human).
   3674..3910    +  CDS            CDKN2A (fragment): CDN2A_HUMAN - Also known as CDKN2, MTS1. Experimental evidence at protein level: Swiss-Prot protein existence level 1. Acts as a negative regulator of the proliferation of normal cells by interacting strongly with CDK4 and CDK6. This inhibits their ability to interact with cyclins D and to phosphorylate the retinoblastoma protein. From Homo sapiens (Human).
   3913..3937    -  protein_bind   attB2: mutant version of attB; recombination site for the Gateway® BP reaction BP Clonase™
   3945..3963    +  promoter       T3 promoter: promoter for bacteriophage T3 RNA polymerase
   3989..4007    -  promoter       T7 promoter: promoter for bacteriophage T7 RNA polymerase
   4013..4031    -  protein_bind   attB4 (fragment): mutant version of attB; core recombination site for the Gateway® BP reaction BP Clonase™
   4087..4128    +  CDS            V5 tag: epitope tag from simian virus 5
   4254..4716    +  misc_feature   IRES: internal ribosome entry site (IRES) of the encephalomyocarditis virus (EMCV)
   4730..5327    +  CDS            PuroR (fragment): puromycin N-acetyltransferase; pac from Streptomyces; confers resistance to puromycin
   5343..5931    +  misc_feature   WPRE: woodchuck hepatitis virus posttranscriptional regulatory element
   5939..6004    +  CDS            nef (fragment): NEF_HV1Z2 - Experimental evidence at protein level: Swiss-Prot protein existence level 1. Extracellular Nef protein targets CD4(+) T-lymphocytes for apoptosis by interacting with CXCR4 surface receptors. From Human immunodeficiency virus type 1 group M subtype D (isolate Z2/CDC-Z34) (HIV-1).
   6006..6239    +  LTR            3' LTR (ΔU3): self-inactivating 3' long terminal repeat (LTR) from HIV-1
   6444..6548    +  promoter       AmpR promoter: bla
   6549..7409    +  CDS            AmpR: β-lactamase; bla; confers resistance to ampicillin, carbenicillin, and related antibiotics
   7580..8168    +  rep_origin     ori: high-copy-number ColE1/pMB1/pBR322/pUC origin of replication
   8351..8405    +  CDS            lacI (fragment): lac repressor; lacI; The lac repressor binds to the lac operator to inhibit transcription in E. coli. This inhibition can be relieved by adding lactose or isopropyl-β-D-thiogalactopyranoside (IPTG).
   8411..8504    +  rep_origin     SV40 ori (fragment): SV40 origin of replication
   8529..8566    +  CDS            lacI (fragment): lac repressor; lacI; The lac repressor binds to the lac operator to inhibit transcription in E. coli. This inhibition can be relieved by adding lactose or isopropyl-β-D-thiogalactopyranoside (IPTG).
   8579..8600    +  protein_bind   CAP binding site: CAP binding activates transcription in the presence of cAMP. E. coli catabolite activator protein
   8615..8645    +  promoter       lac promoter: promoter for the E. coli lac operon
   8653..8669    +  protein_bind   lac operator: The lac repressor binds to the lac operator to inhibit transcription in E. coli. This inhibition can be relieved by adding lactose or isopropyl-β-D-thiogalactopyranoside (IPTG). lac repressor encoded by lacI
   8703..8786    +  polyA_signal   SV40 poly(A) signal (fragment): SV40 polyadenylation signal
   8953..329     +  CDS            nef (fragment) (across the origin): NEF_HV1BR - Experimental evidence at protein level: Swiss-Prot protein existence level 1. Extracellular Nef protein targets CD4(+) T-lymphocytes for apoptosis by interacting with CXCR4 surface receptors (PubMed:14990729). From Human immunodeficiency virus type 1 group M subtype B (isolate BRU/LAI) (HIV-1).
>Addgene plasmid #116222 | pHAGE-CDKN2A-L78Hfs*41 | addgene full sequence | sequence record 252705 | Addgene NGS Result
TGGAAGGGCTAATTCACTCCCAAAGAAGACAAGATATCCTTGATCTGTGGATCTACCACACACAAGGCTA
CTTCCCTGATTAGCAGAACTACACACCAGGGCCAGGGGTCAGATATCCACTGACCTTTGGATGGTGCTAC
AAGCTAGTACCAGTTGAGCCAGATAAGGTAGAAGAGGCCAATAAAGGAGAGAACACCAGCTTGTTACACC
CTGTGAGCCTGCATGGGATGGATGACCCGGAGAGAGAAGTGTTAGAGTGGAGGTTTGACAGCCGCCTAGC
ATTTCATCACGTGGCCCGAGAGCTGCATCCGGAGTACTTCAAGAACTGCTGATATCGAGCTTGCTACAAG
GGACTTTCCGCTGGGGACTTTCCAGGGAGGCGTGGCCTGGGCGGGACTGGGGAGTGGCGAGCCCTCAGAT
CCTGCATATAAGCAGCTGCTTTTTGCCTGTACTGGGTCTCTCTGGTTAGACCAGATCTGAGCCTGGGAGC
TCTCTGGCTAACTAGGGAACCCACTGCTTAAGCCTCAATAAAGCTTGCCTTGAGTGCTTCAAGTAGTGTG
TGCCCGTCTGTTGTGTGACTCTGGTAACTAGAGATCCCTCAGACCCTTTTAGTCAGTGTGGAAAATCTCT
AGCAGTGGCGCCCGAACAGGGACTTGAAAGCGAAAGGGAAACCAGAGGAGCTCTCTCGACGCAGGACTCG
GCTTGCTGAAGCGCGCACGGCAAGAGGCGAGGGGCGGCGACTGGTGAGTACGCCAAAAATTTTGACTAGC
GGAGGCTAGAAGGAGAGAGATGGGTGCGAGAGCGTCAGTATTAAGCGGGGGAGAATTAGATCGCGATGGG
AAAAAATTCGGTTAAGGCCAGGGGGAAAGAAAAAATATAAATTAAAACATATAGTATGGGCAAGCAGGGA
GCTAGAACGATTCGCAGTTAATCCTGGCCTGTTAGAAACATCAGAAGGCTGTAGACAAATACTGGGACAG
CTACAACCATCCCTTCAGACAGGATCAGAAGAACTTAGATCATTATATAATACAGTAGCAACCCTCTATT
GTGTGCATCAAAGGATAGAGATAAAAGACACCAAGGAAGCTTTAGACAAGATAGAGGAAGAGCAAAACAA
AAGTAAGACCACCGCACAGCAAGCGGCCGGCCGCTGATCTTCAGACCTGGAGGAGGAGATATGAGGGACA
ATTGGAGAAGTGAATTATATAAATATAAAGTAGTAAAAATTGAACCATTAGGAGTAGCACCCACCAAGGC
AAAGAGAAGAGTGGTGCAGAGAGAAAAAAGAGCAGTGGGAATAGGAGCTTTGTTCCTTGGGTTCTTGGGA
GCAGCAGGAAGCACTATGGGCGCAGCGTCAATGACGCTGACGGTACAGGCCAGACAATTATTGTCTGGTA
TAGTGCAGCAGCAGAACAATTTGCTGAGGGCTATTGAGGCGCAACAGCATCTGTTGCAACTCACAGTCTG
GGGCATCAAGCAGCTCCAGGCAAGAATCCTGGCTGTGGAAAGATACCTAAAGGATCAACAGCTCCTGGGG
ATTTGGGGTTGCTCTGGAAAACTCATTTGCACCACTGCTGTGCCTTGGAATGCTAGTTGGAGTAATAAAT
CTCTGGAACAGATTTGGAATCACACGACCTGGATGGAGTGGGACAGAGAAATTAACAATTACACAAGCTT
AATACACTCCTTAATTGAAGAATCGCAAAACCAGCAAGAAAAGAATGAACAAGAATTATTGGAATTAGAT
AAATGGGCAAGTTTGTGGAATTGGTTTAACATAACAAATTGGCTGTGGTATATAAAATTATTCATAATGA
TAGTAGGAGGCTTGGTAGGTTTAAGAATAGTTTTTGCTGTACTTTCTATAGTGAATAGAGTTAGGCAGGG
ATATTCACCATTATCGTTTCAGACCCACCTCCCAACCCCGAGGGGACCCGACAGGCCCGAAGGAATAGAA
GAAGAAGGTGGAGAGAGAGACAGAGACAGATCCATTCGATTAGTGAACGGATCTCGACGGTATCGCCGAA
TTCACAAATGGCAGTATTCATCCACAATTTTAAAAGAAAAGGGGGGATTGGGGGGTACAGTGCAGGGGAA
AGAATAGTAGACATAATAGCAACAGACATACAAACTAAAGAATTACAAAAACAAATTACAAAAATTCAAA
ATTTTCGGGTTTATTACAGGGACAGCAGAGATCCAGTTTGGACTAGTCGTGAGGCTCCGGTGCCCGTCAG
TGGGCAGAGCGCACATCGCCCACAGTCCCCGAGAAGTTGGGGGGAGGGGTCGGCAATTGAACCGGTGCCT
AGAGAAGGTGGCGCGGGGTAAACTGGGAAAGTGATGTCGTGTACTGGCTCCGCCTTTTTCCCGAGGGTGG
GGGAGAACCGTATATAAGTGCAGTAGTCGCCGTGAACGTTCTTTTTCGCAACGGGTTTGCCGCCAGAACA
CAGGTAAGTGCCGTGTGTGGTTCCCGCGGGCCTGGCCTCTTTACGGGTTATGGCCCTTGCGTGCCTTGAA
TTACTTCCACCTGGCTGCAGTACGTGATTCTTGATCCCGAGCTTCGGGTTGGAAGTGGGTGGGAGAGTTC
GAGGCCTTGCGCTTAAGGAGCCCCTTCGCCTCGTGCTTGAGTTGAGGCCTGGCCTGGGCGCTGGGGCCGC
CGCGTGCGAATCTGGTGGCACCTTCGCGCCTGTCTCGCTGCTTTCGATAAGTCTCTAGCCATTTAAAATT
TTTGATGACCTGCTGCGACGCTTTTTTTCTGGCAAGATAGTCTTGTAAATGCGGGCCAAGATCTGCACAC
TGGTATTTCGGTTTTTGGGGCCGCGGGCGGCGACGGGGCCCGTGCGTCCCAGCGCACATGTTCGGCGAGG
CGGGGCCTGCGAGCGCGGCCACCGAGAATCGGACGGGGGTAGTCTCAAGCTGGCCGGCCTGCTCTGGTGC
CTGGCCTCGCGCCGCCGTGTATCGCCCCGCCCTGGGCGGCAAGGCTGGCCCGGTCGGCACCAGTTGCGTG
AGCGGAAAGATGGCCGCTTCCCGGCCCTGCTGCAGGGAGCTCAAAATGGAGGACGCGGCGCTCGGGAGAG
CGGGCGGGTGAGTCACCCACACAAAGGAAAAGGGCCTTTCCGTCCTCAGCCGTCGCTTCATGTGACTCCA
CGGAGTACCGGGCGCCGTCCAGGCACCTCGATTAGTTCTCGAGCTTTTGGAGTACGTCGTCTTTAGGTTG
GGGGGAGGGGTTTTATGCGATGGAGTTTCCCCACACTGAGTGGGTGGAGACTGAAGTTAGGCCAGCTTGG
CACTTGATGTAATTCTCCTTGGAATTTGCCCTTTTTGAGTTTGGATCTTGGTTCATTCTCAAGCCTCAGA
CAGTGGTTCAAAGTTTTTTTCTTCCATTTCAGGTGTCGTGAAGCGGCCCTGCAGATATCAACAAGTTTGT
ACAAAAAAGTTGGCATGGAGCCGGCGGCGGGGAGCAGCATGGAGCCTTCGGCTGACTGGCTGGCCACGGC
CGCGGCCCGGGGTCGGGTAGAGGAGGTGCGGGCGCTGCTGGAGGCGGGGGCGCTGCCCAACGCACCGAAT
AGTTACGGTCGGAGGCCGATCCAGGTCATGATGATGGGCAGCGCCCGAGTGGCGGAGCTGCTGCTGCTCC
ACGGCGCGGAGCCCAACTGCGCCGACCCCGCCACTCACCCGACCCGTGCACGACGCTGCCCGGGAGGGCT
TCCTGGACACGCTGGTGGTGCTGCACCGGGCCGGGGCGCGGCTGGACGTGCGCGATGCCTGGGGCCGTCT
GCCCGTGGACCTGGCTGAGGAGCTGGGCCATCGCGATGTCGCACGGTACCTGCGCGCGGCTGCGGGGGGC
ACCAGAGGCAGTAACCATGCCCGCATAGATGCCGCGGAAGGTCCCTCAGATATCCCCGATTGACCCAACT
TTCTTGTACAAAGTGGTGATATCCAATTAACCCTCACTAAAGGAATGTAGAGATTGTAGTGAATATTCCC
TATAGTGAGTCGTATTACCACCCAACTTTTCTATACAAAGTGGTTGATATCCAGCACAGTGGCGGCCGCT
CGAGTCTAGAGGGCCCGCGGTTCGAAGGTAAGCCTATCCCTAACCCTCTCCTCGGTCTCGATTCTACGCG
TACCGGTTAGTAATGAGATCCCTCCCCCCCCCCTAACGTTACTGGCCGAAGCCGCTTGGAATAAGGCCGG
TGTGCGTTTGTCTATATGTTATTTTCCACCATATTGCCGTCTTTTGGCAATGTGAGGGCCCGGAAACCTG
GCCCTGTCTTCTTGACGAGCATTCCTAGGGGTCTTTCCCCTCTCGCCAAAGGAATGCAAGGTCTGTTGAA
TGTCGTGAAGGAAGCAGTTCCTCTGGAAGCTTCTTGAAGACAAACAACGTCTGTAGCGACCCTTTGCAGG
CAGCGGAACCCCCCACCTGGCGACAGGTGCCTCTGCGGCCAAAAGCCACGTGTATAAGATACACCTGCAA
AGGCGGCACAACCCCAGTGCCACGTTGTGAGTTGGATAGTTGTGGAAAGAGTCAAATGGCTCTCCTCAAG
CGTATTCAACAAGGGGCTGAAGGATGCCCAGAAGGTACCCCATTGTATGGGATCTGATCTGGGGCCTCGG
TGCACATGCTTTACATGTGTTTAGTCGAGGTTAAAAAAACGTCTAGGCCCCCCGAACCACGGGGACGTGG
TTTTCCTTTGAAAAACACGATGATAATATGGCCACACATATGACCGAGTACAAGCCCACGGTGCGCCTCG
CCACCCGCGACGACGTCCCCAGGGCCGTACGCACCCTCGCCGCCGCGTTCGCCGACTACCCCGCCACGCG
CCACACCGTCGATCCGGACCGCCACATCGAGCGGGTCACCGAGCTGCAAGAACTCTTCCTCACGCGCGTC
GGGCTCGACATCGGCAAGGTGTGGGTCGCGGACGACGGCGCCGCGGTGGCGGTCTGGACCACGCCGGAGA
GCGTCGAAGCGGGGGCGGTGTTCGCCGAGATCGGCCCGCGCATGGCCGAGTTGAGCGGTTCCCGGCTGGC
CGCGCAGCAACAGATGGAAGGCCTCCTGGCGCCGCACCGGCCCAAGGAGCCCGCGTGGTTCCTGGCCACC
GTCGGCGTCTCGCCCGACCACCAGGGCAAGGGTCTGGGCAGCGCCGTCGTGCTCCCCGGAGTGGAGGCGG
CCGAGCGCGCCGGGGTGCCCGCCTTCCTGGAGACCTCCGCGCCCCGCAACCTCCCCTTCTACGAGCGGCT
CGGCTTCACCGTCACCGCCGACGTCGAGGTGCCCGAAGGACCGCGCACCTGGTGCATGACCCGCAAGCCC
GGTGCCTAAATCGATAGATCCTAATCAACCTCTGGATTACAAAATTTGTGAAAGATTGACTGGTATTCTT
AACTATGTTGCTCCTTTTACGCTATGTGGATACGCTGCTTTAATGCCTTTGTATCATGCTATTGCTTCCC
GTATGGCTTTCATTTTCTCCTCCTTGTATAAATCCTGGTTGCTGTCTCTTTATGAGGAGTTGTGGCCCGT
TGTCAGGCAACGTGGCGTGGTGTGCACTGTGTTTGCTGACGCAACCCCCACTGGTTGGGGCATTGCCACC
ACCTGTCAGCTCCTTTCCGGGACTTTCGCTTTCCCCCTCCCTATTGCCACGGCGGAACTCATCGCCGCCT
GCCTTGCCCGCTGCTGGACAGGGGCTCGGCTGTTGGGCACTGACAATTCCGTGGTGTTGTCGGGGAAATC
ATCGTCCTTTCCTTGGCTGCTCGCCTGTGTTGCCACCTGGATTCTGCGCGGGACGTCCTTCTGCTACGTC
CCTTCGGCCCTCAATCCAGCGGACCTTCCTTCCCGCGGCCTGCTGCCGGCTCTGCGGCCTCTTCCGCGTC
TTCGCCTTCGCCCTCAGACGAGTCGGATCTCCCTTTGGGCCGCCTCCCCGCCTGAGATCCTTTAAGACCA
ATGACTTACAAGGCAGCTGTAGATCTTAGCCACTTTTTAAAAGAAAAGGGGGGACTGGAAGGGCTAATTC
ACTCCCAACGAAGACAAGATCTGCTTTTTGCTTGTACTGGGTCTCTCTGGTTAGACCAGATCTGAGCCTG
GGAGCTCTCTGGCTAACTAGGGAACCCACTGCTTAAGCCTCAATAAAGCTTGCCTTGAGTGCTTCAAGTA
GTGTGTGCCCGTCTGTTGTGTGACTCTGGTAACTAGAGATCCCTCAGACCCTTTTAGTCAGTGTGGAAAA
TCTCTAGCAGTAGTAGTTCATGTCATCTTATTATTCAGTATTTATAACTTGCAAAGAAATGAATATCAGA
GAGTGAGAGGCCCGGGTTAATTAAGGAAAGGGCTAGATCATTCTTGAAGACGAAAGGGCCTCGTGATACG
CCTATTTTTATAGGTTAATGTCATGATAATAATGGTTTCTTAGACGTCAGGTGGCACTTTTCGGGGAAAT
GTGCGCGGAACCCCTATTTGTTTATTTTTCTAAATACATTCAAATATGTATCCGCTCATGAGACAATAAC
CCTGATAAATGCTTCAATAATATTGAAAAAGGAAGAGTATGAGTATTCAACATTTCCGTGTCGCCCTTAT
TCCCTTTTTTGCGGCATTTTGCCTTCCTGTTTTTGCTCACCCAGAAACGCTGGTGAAAGTAAAAGATGCT
GAAGATCAGTTGGGTGCACGAGTGGGTTACATCGAACTGGATCTCAACAGCGGTAAGATCCTTGAGAGTT
TTCGCCCCGAAGAACGTTTTCCAATGATGAGCACTTTTAAAGTTCTGCTATGTGGCGCGGTATTATCCCG
TGTTGACGCCGGGCAAGAGCAACTCGGTCGCCGCATACACTATTCTCAGAATGACTTGGTTGAGTACTCA
CCAGTCACAGAAAAGCATCTTACGGATGGCATGACAGTAAGAGAATTATGCAGTGCTGCCATAACCATGA
GTGATAACACTGCGGCCAACTTACTTCTGACAACGATCGGAGGACCGAAGGAGCTAACCGCTTTTTTGCA
CAACATGGGGGATCATGTAACTCGCCTTGATCGTTGGGAACCGGAGCTGAATGAAGCCATACCAAACGAC
GAGCGTGACACCACGATGCCTGTAGCAATGGCAACAACGTTGCGCAAACTATTAACTGGCGAACTACTTA
CTCTAGCTTCCCGGCAACAATTAATAGACTGGATGGAGGCGGATAAAGTTGCAGGACCACTTCTGCGCTC
GGCCCTTCCGGCTGGCTGGTTTATTGCTGATAAATCTGGAGCCGGTGAGCGTGGGTCTCGCGGTATCATT
GCAGCACTGGGGCCAGATGGTAAGCCCTCCCGTATCGTAGTTATCTACACGACGGGGAGTCAGGCAACTA
TGGATGAACGAAATAGACAGATCGCTGAGATAGGTGCCTCACTGATTAAGCATTGGTAACTGTCAGACCA
AGTTTACTCATATATACTTTAGATTGATTTAAAACTTCATTTTTAATTTAAAAGGATCTAGGTGAAGATC
CTTTTTGATAATCTCATGACCAAAATCCCTTAACGTGAGTTTTCGTTCCACTGAGCGTCAGACCCCGTAG
AAAAGATCAAAGGATCTTCTTGAGATCCTTTTTTTCTGCGCGTAATCTGCTGCTTGCAAACAAAAAAACC
ACCGCTACCAGCGGTGGTTTGTTTGCCGGATCAAGAGCTACCAACTCTTTTTCCGAAGGTAACTGGCTTC
AGCAGAGCGCAGATACCAAATACTGTTCTTCTAGTGTAGCCGTAGTTAGGCCACCACTTCAAGAACTCTG
TAGCACCGCCTACATACCTCGCTCTGCTAATCCTGTTACCAGTGGCTGCTGCCAGTGGCGATAAGTCGTG
TCTTACCGGGTTGGACTCAAGACGATAGTTACCGGATAAGGCGCAGCGGTCGGGCTGAACGGGGGGTTCG
TGCACACAGCCCAGCTTGGAGCGAACGACCTACACCGAACTGAGATACCTACAGCGTGAGCTATGAGAAA
GCGCCACGCTTCCCGAAGGGAGAAAGGCGGACAGGTATCCGGTAAGCGGCAGGGTCGGAACAGGAGAGCG
CACGAGGGAGCTTCCAGGGGGAAACGCCTGGTATCTTTATAGTCCTGTCGGGTTTCGCCACCTCTGACTT
GAGCGTCGATTTTTGTGATGCTCGTCAGGGGGGCGGAGCCTATGGAAAAACGCCAGCAACGCGGCCTTTT
TACGGTTCCTGGCCTTTTGCTGGCCTTTTGCTCACATGTTCTTTCCTGCGTTATCCCCTGATTCTGTGGA
TAACCGTATTACCGCCTTTGAGTGAGCTGATACCGCTCGCCGCAGCCGAACGACCGAGCGCAGCGAGTCA
GTGAGCGAGGAAGCGGAAGAGCGCCCAATACGCAAACCGCCTCTCCCCGCGCGTTGGCCGATTCATTAAT
GCAGCAAGCTCATGGCTGACTAATTTTTTTTATTTATGCAGAGGCCGAGGCCGCCTCGGCCTCTGAGCTA
TTCCAGAAGTAGTGAGGAGGCTTTTTTGGAGGCCTAGGCTTTTGCAAAAAGCTCCCCGTGGCACGACAGG
TTTCCCGACTGGAAAGCGGGCAGTGAGCGCAACGCAATTAATGTGAGTTAGCTCACTCATTAGGCACCCC
AGGCTTTACACTTTATGCTTCCGGCTCGTATGTTGTGTGGAATTGTGAGCGGATAACAATTTCACACAGG
AAACAGCTATGACATGATTACGAATTTCACAAATAAAGCATTTTTTTCACTGCATTCTAGTTGTGGTTTG
TCCAAACTCATCAATGTATCTTATCATGTCTGGATCAACTGGATAACTCAAGCTAACCAAAATCATCCCA
AACTTCCCACCCCATACCCTATTACCACTGCCAATTACCTGTGGTTTCATTTACTCTAAACCTGTGATTC
CTCTGAATTATTTTCATTTTAAAGAAATTGTATTTGTTAAATATGTACTACAAACTTAGTAGT
