>Addgene plasmid #116222 | pHAGE-CDKN2A-L78Hfs*41 | depositor partial sequence | sequence record 219095 | insert
ATGGAGCCGGCGGCGGGGAGCAGCATGGAGCCTTCGGCTGACTGGCTGGCCACGGCCGCGGCCCGGGGTC
GGGTAGAGGAGGTGCGGGCGCTGCTGGAGGCGGGGGCGCTGCCCAACGCACCGAATAGTTACGGTCGGAG
GCCGATCCAGGTCATGATGATGGGCAGCGCCCGAGTGGCGGAGCTGCTGCTGCTCCACGGCGCGGAGCCC
AACTGCGCCGACCCCGCCACTCACCCGACCCGTGCACGACGCTGCCCGGGAGGGCTTCCTGGACACGCTG
GTGGTGCTGCACCGGGCCGGGGCGCGGCTGGACGTGCGCGATGCCTGGGGCCGTCTGCCCGTGGACCTGG
CTGAGGAGCTGGGCCATCGCGATGTCGCACGGTACCTGCGCGCGGCTGCGGGGGGCACCAGAGGCAGTAA
CCATGCCCGCATAGATGCCGCGGAAGGTCCCTCAGATATCCCCGATTGA
